>Addgene plasmid #133142 | pOPS0501 | addgene full sequence | sequence record 274669 | Addgene NGS Result
CGCTCTTGGACTCCTGTTGATAGATCCAGTAATGACCTCAGAACTCCATCTGGATTTGTTCAGAACGCTC
GGTTGCCGCCGGGCGTTTTTTATTGGTGAGAATCCAGGCAATTGTGTCTCAAAATCTCTGATGTTACATT
GCACAAGATAAAAATATATCATCATGAACAATAAAACTGTCTGCTTACATAAACAGTAATACAAGGGGTG
TTATGAGCCATATTCAGCGTGAAACGAGCTGTAGCCGTCCGCGTCTGAACAGCAACATGGATGCGGATCT
GTATGGCTATAAATGGGCGCGTGATAACGTGGGTCAGAGCGGCGCGACCATTTATCGTCTGTATGGCAAA
CCGGATGCGCCGGAACTGTTTCTGAAACATGGCAAAGGCAGCGTGGCGAACGATGTGACCGATGAAATGG
TGCGTCTGAACTGGCTGACCGAATTTATGCCGCTGCCGACCATTAAACATTTTATTCGCACCCCGGATGA
TGCGTGGCTGCTGACCACCGCGATTCCGGGCAAAACCGCGTTTCAGGTGCTGGAAGAATATCCGGATAGC
GGCGAAAACATTGTGGATGCGCTGGCCGTGTTTCTGCGTCGTCTGCATAGCATTCCGGTGTGCAACTGCC
CGTTTAACAGCGATCGTGTGTTTCGTCTGGCCCAGGCGCAGAGCCGTATGAACAACGGCCTGGTGGATGC
GAGCGATTTTGATGATGAACGTAACGGCTGGCCGGTGGAACAGGTGTGGAAAGAAATGCATAAACTGCTG
CCGTTTAGCCCGGATAGCGTGGTGACCCACGGCGATTTTAGCCTGGATAACCTGATTTTCGATGAAGGCA
AACTGATTGGCTGCATTGATGTGGGCCGTGTGGGCATTGCGGATCGTTATCAGGATCTGGCCATTCTGTG
GAACTGCCTGGGCGAATTTAGCCCGAGCCTGCAAAAACGTCTGTTTCAGAAATATGGCATTGATAATCCG
GATATGAACAAACTGCAATTTCATCTGATGCTGGATGAATTTTTCTAATAATTAATTGAACTACTTTTCC
GCTGCATAACCCTGCTTCGGGGTCATTATAGCGATTTTTTCGGTATATCCATCCTTTTTCGCACGATATA
CAGGATTTTGCCAAAGGGTTCGTGTAGACTTTCCTTGGTGTATCCAACGGCGTCAGCCGGGCAGGATAGG
TGAAGTAGGCCCACCCGCGAGCGGGTGTTCCTTCTTCACTGTCCCTTATTCGCACCTGGCGGTGCTCAAC
GGGAATCCTGCTCTGCGAGGCTGGCCGTAGGCCGGCCGCGATGCAGGTGGCTGCTGAACCCCCAGCCGGA
ACTGACCCCACAAGGCCCTAGCGTTTGCAATGCACCAGGTCATCATTGACCCAGGCGTGTTCCACCAGGC
CGCTGCCTCGCAACTCTTCGCAGGCTTCGCCGACCTGCTCGCGCCACTTCTTCACGCGGGTGGAATCCGA
TCCGCACATGAGGCGGAAGGTTTCCAGCTTGAGCGGGTACGGCTCCCGGTGCGAGCTGAAATAGTCGAAC
ATCCGTCGGGCCGTCGGCGACAGCTTGCGGTACTTCTCCCATATGAATTTCGTGTAGTGGTCGCCAGCAA
ACAGCACGACGATTTCCTCGTCGATCAGGACCTGGCAACGGGACGTTTTCTTGCCACGGTCCAGGACGCG
GAAGCGGTGCAGCAGCGACACCGATTCCAGGTGCCCAACGCGGTCGGACGTGAAGCCCATCGCCGTCGCC
TGTAGGCGCGACAGGCATTCCTCGGCCTTCGTGTAATACCGGCCATTGATCGACCAGCCCAGGTCCTGGC
AAAGCTCGTAGAACGTGAAGGTGATCGGCTCGCCGATAGGGGTGCGCTTCGCGTACTCCAACACCTGCTG
CCACACCAGTTCGTCATCGTCGGCCCGCAGCTCGACGCCGGTGTAGGTGATCTTCACGTCCTTGTTGACG
TGGAAAATGACCTTGTTTTGCAGCGCCTCGCGCGGGATTTTCTTGTTGCGCGTGGTGAACAGGGCAGAGC
GGGCCGTGTCGTTTGGCATCGCTCGCATCGTGTCCGGCCACGGCGCAATATCGAACAAGGAAAGCTGCAT
TTCCTTGATCTGCTGCTTCGTGTGTTTCAGCAACGCGGCCTGCTTGGCTTCGCTGACCTGTTTTGCCAGG
TCCTCGCCGGCGGTTTTTCGCTTCTTGGTCGTCATAGTTCCTCGCGTGTCGATGGTCATCGACTTCGCCA
AACCTGCCGCCTCCTGTTCGAGCCGACGCGAACGCTCCACGGCGGCCGATGGCGCGGGCAGGGCAGGGGG
AGCCAGTTGCACGCTGTCGCGCTCGATCTTGGCCGTAGCTTGCTGGACTATCGAGCCGACGGACTGGAAG
GTTTCGCGGGGCGCACGCATGACGGTGCGGCTTGCGATGGTTTCGGCATCCTCGGCGGAAAACCCCGCGT
CGATCAGTTCTTGCCTGTATGCCTTCCGGTCAAACGTCCGATTCATTCACCCTCCTTGCGGGATTGCCCC
GGAATTAATTCCCCGGATCGATCCGTCGATCTTGATCCCCTGCGCCATCAGATCCTTGGCGGCAAGAAAG
CCATCCAGTTTACTTTGCAGGGCTTCCCAACCTTACCAGAGGGCGCCCCAGCTGGCAATTCCGGTTCGCT
TGCTGTCCATAAAACCGCCCAGTCTAGCTATCGCCATGTAAGCCCACTGCAAGCTACCTGCTTTCTCTTT
GCGCTTGCGTTTTCCCTTGTCCAGATAGCCCAGTAGCTGACATTCATCCGGGGTCAGCACCGTTTCTGCG
GACTGGCTTTCTACGTGGCTGCCATTTTTGGGGTGAGGCCGTTCGCGGCCGAGGGGCGCAGCCCCTGGGG
GGATGGGAGGCCCGCGTTAGCGGGCCGGGAGGGTTCGAGAAGGGGGGGCACCCCCCTTCGGCGTGCGCGG
TCACGCGCACAGGGCGCAGCCCTGGTTAAAAACAAGGTTTATAAATATTGGTTTAAAAGCAGGTTAAAAG
ACAGGTTAGCGGTGGCCGAAAAACGGGCGGAAACCCTTGCAAATGCTGGATTTTCTGCCTGTGGACAGCC
CCTCAAATGTCAATAGGTGCGCCCCTCATCTGTCAGCACTCTGCCCCTCAAGTGTCAAGGATCGCGCCCC
TCATCTGTCAGTAGTCGCGCCCCTCAAGTGTCAATACCGCAGGGCACTTATCCCCAGGCTTGTCCACATC
ATCTGTGGGAAACTCGCGTAAAATCAGGCGTTTTCGCCGATTTGCGAGGCTGGCCAGCTCCACGTCGCCG
GCCGAAATCGAGCCTGCCCCTCATCTGTCAACGCCGCGCCGGGTGAGTCGGCCCCTCAAGTGTCAACGTC
CGCCCCTCATCTGTCAGTGAGGGCCAAGTTTTCCGCGAGGTATCCACAACGCCGGCGGCCCTACATGGCT
CTGCTGTAGTGAGTGGGTTGCGCTCCGGCAGCGGTCCTGATCCCCCGCAGAAAAAAAGGATCTCAAGAAG
ATCCTTTGATCTTTTCTACATTACTGCATGAGCTTGTGGAAGTGTGCTGAGCATAAATGATTCTCCTAGC
TGTTCTTTGGGTAAGTACGCCATCAGGACGTTGTGAGTGGCGCGATTTTTAGCGGCTGAAATCAGCCCTT
GAGCCTGTCGGCAAGTCGCGTCATGAGGTCCATGCGCTCATGCAGGATCGCCACGACCAACGCGGGTTCG
CCCGCACGCGGCAGGCAAAAAACGTAGTGGTGTTCGCAGCGGGCCATCCGCAGCGCGGGAAAGAGTTCGC
TCATGTCCTTAAACGGGCCTTCGCCGGCGGCAAGCCTGGCTATGCCCTGTTCCAGCTTAGCGATATAGCG
GCGCACCTGCGCCGCGCCCCACTCCCGGCGCGTGTAGCGGATGATGCCGCGTAGATCGGCTTCGGCCTCA
GCCGTGAGGATGTAGGCCGTCAAGCGCGATCCCCGCTGAGTTCTTCATCAAGAATTTCGCCGACGCTCTT
GGTGGACACCTTGCCGGCAAGCCCATCGTTGATGCGGTTCCCCAGCATGGTTTTCAGTTCCTGCCATGCC
TGATCGGCATCAGCGTCACCGGGGAACAGACGTTCGAGGGCGTATTGCTTAATGGTCTTGCCCTGCAAGG
CGGCCAGGGCTTTCAGGCTCTGGTGCTGCTGGTCCGTCATGTCGATTGTCAGGCGGCTCATTGGATAACC
TCCATAAAATACACGTAACCACATTAGCACATATGTGGGCGTGAGGCTACAGCGCGAGGCGCATTAAGGT
CGGGAAAATGCGCTAGGCGCATTTAAATTGCGTATTGCTGTAATGCGCCATGCCGGCTAGACTAGGCCCA
AATGGGTATACCCAATTTGACCAAGGGGGACGCGATGAGGGCGGCCAAGCACTACCGACAACTTCTATCC
ATCGACTTCAACATCGAGGCGCTGGCCTTCGTGCCTGGACCCGACGGCACACGCGGCCGGCGCATCCACG
TCCTGGGGCGCGAGGTCCGCGACCGGCCCGGCCTGGTCGAGTACCTTTCGCCGGCGTTCGGCTCGCGGGT
GGCGCTGGACGGCTACTGCAAGGCCAATTTCGATGCAGTGCTGCACCTGGCGTACCCCGATCATCAGCAA
TGGGGCCACGCATGAAGCGCCGAAGCTACGCCATGCTGCGCGCCGCTGCCGCGCTGGCCGTCCTGGTCGT
TGCCTCGCCGGCATGGGCCGAGCTGCGCGGCGAGGTCGTGCGCATCATCGACGGCGACACCATCGACGTG
CTGGTAGACAAGCAGCCGGTGCGCGTGCGCCTGGTGGACATTGACGCGCCGGAAAAGCGGCAAGCCTTCG
GCGAACGTGCGCGCCAGGCGCTGGCCGGCATGGTGTTCCGCCGGCACGTCCTGGTCGACGAGAAGGACAC
CGACCGTTACGGCCGCACGCTGGGCACCGTCTGGGTCAACATGGAGCTGGCCAGCCGGCCGCCGCAGCCG
CGCAACGTCAACGCCGCGATGGTTCACCAGGGCATGGCGTGGGCCTATCGCTTCCACGGCCGCGCGGCCG
ACCCTGAAATGCTGCGGCTCGAACAGGAGGCGCGAGGCAAGCGCGTCGGCCTCTGGTCCGATCCGCACGC
CGTCGAGCCGTGGAAATGGCGACGCGAGAGCAACAACCGGAGGGACGAAGGTTGAAGGTCGCCCGCATCT
ACCTGCGCGCCAGTACGGACGAGCAGAATCTTGAACGCCAGGAGAGCCTTGTAGCGGCCACGCGGGCCGC
CGGGTACTACGTCGCCGGCATCTACCGCGAGAAGGCGTCCGGCGCACGCGCCGACCGGCCCGAGCTGCTG
CGCATGATCGCGGACCTGCAACCTGGTGAAGTCGTCGTTGCGGAGAAGATCGACCGCATCAGCCGCTTGC
CGTTGGCCGAGGCCGAGCGCCTGGTTGCGTCGATCCGGGCCAAAGGGGCCAAGCTGGCCGTGCCTGGCGT
GGTGGACCTGTCGGAGCTGGCCGCCGAGGCGAACGGAGTGGCGAAAATCGTTCTGGAATCCGTCCAGGAC
ATGCTTTTGAAGCTCGCCTTGCAGATGGCCCGCGACGACTACGAGGATCGGCGCGAGCGTCAACGTCAGG
GTGTCCAGTTGGCGAAGGCCGCCGGCCGCTACACCGGCCGCAAACGTGACGCCGGCATGCACGACCGCAT
CATCACGCTTCGCTCCGGCGGATCGAGCATTGCCAAGACGGCCAAGCTGGTCGGATGCAGCCCGAGCCAG
GTCAAACGAGTGTGGGCGGCCTGGAACGCGCAGCAGCAAAAATAAAGCCGGGCAGTGCCCGGCTTTTCTC
ACCTTTTCGCGTCCCGCAGGGCCGCTGCGAGCGCCCTACCTAGATCCTCGCTTTCCCCCTCGGTGTAGTC
CGGCCAGGGCACGAAGGGCGCGGATGCGAACCTGTTGAGCAGGTCAGATCTAGGGCGGCGGATTTGTCCT
ACTCAGGAGAGCGTTCACCGACAAACAACAGATAAAACGAAAGGCCCAGTCTTTCGACTGAGCCTTTCGT
TTTATTTGATGCCTGCCGAATTCGGATCCGGAGCTCGACACGACATTGTCGTCACCTTTGTCGGGTCCGC
GACAAGCTTTTTGTTCCTCGATCCCGTATGTTTTCGCCTAAATATCTGAAACAGCAGCAAATTATTTTTC
GTTAGCTCAATCGGCCCACTTGGCACGAGTCTTGAAATTTATTGCGAGGCGGCGGAGCTGCCGGCCGCAT
CCGTGCGGCATAACCACGGTTGTGAACAAATGAAGGAAGGCCAAATGCGTAAAGGCGAAGAGCTGTTCAC
TGGTGTCGTCCCTATTCTGGTGGAACTGGATGGTGATGTCAACGGTCATAAGTTTTCCGTGCGTGGCGAG
GGTGAAGGTGACGCAACTAATGGTAAACTGACGCTGAAGTTCATCTGTACTACTGGTAAACTGCCGGTAC
CTTGGCCGACTCTGGTAACGACGCTGACTTATGGTGTTCAGTGCTTTGCTCGTTATCCGGACCATATGAA
GCAGCATGACTTCTTCAAGTCCGCCATGCCGGAAGGCTATGTGCAGGAACGCACGATTTCCTTTAAGGAT
GACGGCACGTACAAAACGCGTGCGGAAGTGAAATTTGAAGGCGATACCCTGGTAAACCGCATTGAGCTGA
AAGGCATTGACTTTAAAGAAGATGGCAATATCCTGGGCCATAAGCTGGAATACAATTTTAACAGCCACAA
TGTTTACATCACCGCCGATAAACAAAAAAATGGCATTAAAGCGAATTTTAAAATTCGCCACAACGTTGAG
GATGGCAGCGTGCAGCTGGCTGATCACTACCAGCAAAACACTCCAATCGGTGATGGTCCTGTTCTGCTGC
CAGACAATCACTATCTGAGCACGCAAAGCGTTCTGTCTAAAGATCCGAACGAGAAACGCGATCATATGGT
TCTGCTGGAGTTCGTAACCGCAGCGGGCATCACGCATGGTATGGATGAACTGTACAAATGAGCTTACCGG
TATGTACCGTTTTACAACGTCGTGACTGGG
Features (pLannotate 1.2.2; 14 found; start..end, strand, type, name):
      9..103     +  terminator     lambda t0 terminator: transcription terminator from phage lambda
    213..1025    +  CDS            aphA1: KKA1_ECOLX - Also known as nptI. Protein inferred from homology: Swiss-Prot protein existence level 3. Resistance to kanamycin and structurally-related aminoglycosides, including amikacin. From Escherichia coli.
   1179..1287    +  oriT           oriT: incP origin of transfer
   1348..2496    -  CDS            trfA: trans-acting replication protein that binds to and activates oriV
   2548..2829    -  CDS            tnpA (fragment): TN5P_ECOLX - Also known as tnp. Experimental evidence at protein level: Swiss-Prot protein existence level 1. Mediates transposition of transposon Tn5 by a 'cut and paste' mechanism. First, the monomeric transposase binds the 19 bp inverted DNA repeats flanking the transposon. Then, dimerization of the DNA- bound transposase creates a synaptic DNA complex. After nicking of the first DNA strand, excision of the transposon proceeds through a series of intermediates. The transposase then mediates the insertion of the transposon at a new site by strand transfer. The activity of the wild- type tran
   2889..3420    -  rep_origin     oriV: incP origin of replication
   3476..3511    -  rep_origin     CloDF13 ori (fragment): Plasmids containing the CloDF13 (CDF) origin of replication can be propagated in E. coli cells that contain additional plasmids with compatible origins.
   3635..3943    -  CDS            parE: PARE_ECOLX - Experimental evidence at protein level: Swiss-Prot protein existence level 1. Toxin component of a type II toxin-antitoxin (TA) system involved in plasmid partition. Acts by inhibiting DNA gyrase, converting supercoiled plasmid DNA into a singly cleaved linear form in an ATP-dependent fashion. To do so it probably interacts with one of the gyrase subunits. Gyrase inhibition is prevented by antitoxin ParD, and is reversed in vitro by incubation with ParD. In cells that have lost the plasmid filamentation and growth inhibition occur; this is suppressed when ParD is supplied in trans
   3943..4191    -  CDS            parD: PARD_ECOLX - Experimental evidence at protein level: Swiss-Prot protein existence level 1. Antitoxin component of a type II toxin-antitoxin (TA) system involved in plasmid partition. Inhibits the anti-DNA gyrase activity of toxin ParE; reverses and restores gyrase catalytic activity in vitro. The parDE operon alone is capable of stabilizing an RK2-derived minireplicon under defined growth conditions in several different Gram- negative bacteria. It does so by the post-segregational killing (PSK) of plasmid-free cells, also referred to as a plasmid addiction system. Binds its own promoter, autor
   4320..5162    +  CDS            parB: PARB4_ECOLX - Protein predicted: Swiss-Prot protein existence level 4. Involved in plasmid partition. From Escherichia coli.
   5126..5782    +  CDS            parA: PARA4_ECOLX - Protein inferred from homology: Swiss-Prot protein existence level 3. Involved in plasmid partition. From Escherichia coli.
   5942..6028    -  terminator     rrnB T1 terminator: Escherichia coli rrnB; transcription terminator T1 from the E. coli rrnB gene
   6275..6988    +  CDS            superfolder GFP: GFP variant that folds robustly even when fused to poorly folded proteins (Pédelacq et al., 2006)
   7008..7030    +  CDS            lacZα (fragment): LacZα fragment of β-galactosidase; lacZ fragment
