[The description below was written by a language model from this plasmid's Addgene catalogue record and pLannotate feature annotations shown in this document.]
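Description:
pOPS0501 is a low-copy, broad-host-range bacterial reporter plasmid of about 7 kb, built on the pOGG026 backbone by Golden Gate assembly of domesticated modules, and is one member of a Plasmid-ID set whose plasmids differ only in a short identifying barcode. The backbone is an RK2/IncP-type replicon: oriV is activated by the plasmid-encoded trfA replication protein, and an IncP oriT allows conjugative mobilisation from a donor strain that supplies the transfer functions, consistent with the recorded ST18 growth strain. Selection is by kanamycin resistance (aphA1/nptI). Stable inheritance without antibiotic pressure is supported by the RK2 par region annotated in the feature table, comprising the parDE toxin-antitoxin addiction system, which kills plasmid-free segregants, and the parA and parB partition genes. Short fragments annotated as Tn5 transposase, CloDF13 ori and lacZα appear to be backbone or cloning remnants rather than functional parts.

The payload has three modules: a promoter module carrying PsNifH, a coding module encoding superfolder GFP, and a terminator-position module holding a unique 12-nucleotide barcode next to a universal primer binding site. The promoter itself is not annotated in the feature table, but unannotated sequence lies upstream of the sfGFP coding sequence, and lambda t0 and rrnB T1 terminators insulate the cassette from surrounding transcription. As a nifH promoter is associated with nitrogen-fixation gene expression, GFP fluorescence serves as a readout of that activity, while the barcode can be amplified from the common primer site to identify which strain carries the plasmid. The associated publication indicates use in Rhizobium-legume symbioses, for simultaneously measuring the competitiveness of tagged rhizobial strains for nodule occupancy and their nitrogen fixation in nodules.
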