Addgene plasmid #133142: pOPS0501
Purpose: Reporter plasmid with a 12-nucleotide specific "barcode" sequence. This plasmid is not available as an individual bacterial stab, but can be requested as part of the Plasmid-ID Kit (Kit #1000000168 ).
Depositing lab: Philip Poole. Depositing organization: University of Oxford. Publication: Optimizing Rhizobium-legume symbioses by simultaneous measurement of rhizobial competitiveness and N2 fixation in nodules. Mendoza-Suarez MA, Geddes BA, Sanchez-Canizares C, Ramirez-Gonzalez RH, Kirchhelle C, Jorrin B, Poole PS. Proc Natl Acad Sci U S A. 2020 May 5;117(18):9822-9831. doi: 10.1073/pnas.1921225117. Epub 2020 Apr 21. PubMed 32317381.
Backbone
  Vector backbone: pOGG026 (Addgene ID 113992)
  Vector type: Bacterial Expression
Growth in bacteria
  Bacterial resistance: Kanamycin, 50 μg/mL
  Growth temperature: 37°C
  Growth strain: ST18 (S17 delta pir delta hemA)
  Copy number: Low Copy
Gene/Insert
  Gene/Insert name: PU module (PsNifH from pOGG043), SC module (sfGFP from pOGG037), and T module (ACCGGTATGTAC and universal primer binding site)
  Species: Synthetic
  Mutation: Domesticated for Golden Gate cloning
  Cloning method: Unknown
Terms and licenses: Academic/Nonprofit Terms; Industry Terms: Not Available to Industry
Depositor comments: The only difference is the sequence: ACCGGTATGTAC . Please note that this plasmid may require a unique bacterial strain, so make sure to confirm that you can also obtain the appropriate growth strain. Please contact us or contact our distributors if you have any questions. This plasmid is not available as an individual bacterial stab, but can be requested as part of the Plasmid-ID Kit (Kit #1000000168 ).
How to cite: pOPS0501 was a gift from Philip Poole (Addgene plasmid # 133142)
